>Addgene plasmid #222883 | L2116-FRB-GPA-114-RH-CyOFP1 | addgene full sequence | sequence record 444497 | Addgene NGS Result
CGGGAGATCTCCCGATCCCCTATGGTGCACTCTCAGTACAATCTGCTCTGATGCCGCATAGTTAAGCCAG
TATCTGCTCCCTGCTTGTGTGTTGGAGGTCGCTGAGTAGTGCGCGAGCAAAATTTAAGCTACAACAAGGC
AAGGCTTGACCGACAATTGCATGAAGAATCTGCTTAGGGTTAGGCGTTTTGCGCTGCTTCGCGATGTACG
GGCCAGATATACGCGTTGACATTGATTATTGACTAGTTATTAATAGTAATCAATTACGGGGTCATTAGTT
CATAGCCCATATATGGAGTTCCGCGTTACATAACTTACGGTAAATGGCCCGCCTGGCTGACCGCCCAACG
ACCCCCGCCCATTGACGTCAATAATGACGTATGTTCCCATAGTAACGCCAATAGGGACTTTCCATTGACG
TCAATGGGTGGAGTATTTACGGTAAACTGCCCACTTGGCAGTACATCAAGTGTATCATATGCCAAGTACG
CCCCCTATTGACGTCAATGACGGTAAATGGCCCGCCTGGCATTATGCCCAGTACATGACCTTATGGGACT
TTCCTACTTGGCAGTACATCTACGTATTAGTCATCGCTATTACCATGGTGATGCGGTTTTGGCAGTACAT
CAATGGGCGTGGATAGCGGTTTGACTCACGGGGATTTCCAAGTCTCCACCCCATTGACGTCAATGGGAGT
TTGTTTTGGCACCAAAATCAACGGGACTTTCCAAAATGTCGTAACAACTCCGCCCCATTGACGCAAATGG
GCGGTAGGCGTGTACGGTGGGAGGTCTATATAAGCAGAGCTCTCTGGCTAACTAGAGAACCCACTGCTTA
CTGGCTTATCGAAATTAATACGACTCACTATAGGGAGTCCCAAGCTGGCTAGCGCCACCATGTATGGAAA
AATAATCTTTGTATTACTATTGTCAGAAATTGTGAGCATATCAGCAGAGCAGAAACTCATCTCAGAAGAG
GATCTGGGCGCGCCTATGCTCGAGATGTGGCATGAAGGCCTGGAAGAGGCATCTCGTTTGTACTTTGGGG
AAAGGAACGTGAAAGGCATGTTTGAGGTGCTGGAGCCCTTGCATGCTATGATGGAACGGGGCCCCCAGAC
TCTGAAGGAAACATCCTTTAATCAGGCCTATGGTCGAGATTTAATGGAGGCCCAAGAGTGGTGCAGGAAG
TACATGAAATCAGGGAATGTCAAGGACCTCCTCCAAGCCTGGGACCTCTATTATCATGTGTTCCGACGAA
TCTCAAAGACTAGAACCGGTTTAAGTACCACTGAGGTGGCAATGCACACTTCAACCTCTTCTTCAGTCAC
AAAGAGTTACATCTCATCACAGACAAATGATACGCACAAACGGGACACATATGCAGCCACTCCTAGAGCT
CATGAAGTTTCAGAAATTTCTGTTAGAACTGTTTACCCTCCAGAAGAGGAAACCGGAGAAAGGGTACAAC
TTGCCCATCATTTCTCTGAACCAGAGATAACACTCATTATTTTTGGGGTGATGGCTGGTGTTATTGGAAC
GATCCTCTTAATTTCTTACGGTATTCGCCGACTGATAAAGAAAAGCCCATCTGATGTAAAACCTCTCCCC
TCACCTGACACAGACGTGCCTTTAAGTTCTGTTGAAATAGAAAATCCAGAGACAAGTGATCAATTAATTA
AGGGCGGCAGCGGCGGCTCCGGTGGATCTGGCGGTGGAAGCGGAGGTTCTGGTGGTTCTGGCGTGACAGG
CTACCGGCTGTTCGAGGAAATCCTGCGGCACGAGCTGATCAAAGAAAACATGCGGAGCAAGCTGTACCTG
GAAGGCAGCGTGAACGGCCACCAGTTCAAGTGTACACACGAAGGCGAGGGCAAGCCCTACGAAGGCAAGC
AGACCAACCGGATTAAGGTGGTGGAAGGCGGCCCTCTGCCTTTCGCCTTTGATATCCTGGCCACACACTT
TATGTACGGCAGCAAGGTGTTCATCAAGTACCCCGCCGACCTGCCTGACTACTTCAAGCAGAGCTTCCCC
GAGGGCTTCACCTGGGAGCGAGTGATGGTGTTTGAGGACGGCGGAGTGCTGACCGCCACACAGGATACTT
CTCTGCAGGACGGCGAGCTGATCTACAACGTGAAAGTGCGGGGCGTGAACTTCCCCGCCAATGGACCTGT
GATGCAGAAGAAAACCCTCGGCTGGGAGCCCAGCACCGAGACAATGTATCCAGCCGATGGCGGCCTCGAG
GGCAGATGTGATAAGGCCCTGAAACTCGTCGGCGGAGGCCATCTGCACGTGAACTTTAAGACCACCTACA
AGAGCAAGAAACCCGTGAAGATGCCCGGCGTGCACTACGTGGACAGACGGCTGGAAAGAATCAAAGAGGC
CGACAACGAGACATACGTGGAACAGTACGAGCACGCCGTGGCCAGATACAGCAATCTCGGAGGCGGAATG
GACGAGCTGTACAAATGAGCGGCCGCTCGAGTCTAGAGGGCCCGTTTAAACCCGCTGATCAGCCTCGACT
GTGCCTTCTAGTTGCCAGCCATCTGTTGTTTGCCCCTCCCCCGTGCCTTCCTTGACCCTGGAAGGTGCCA
CTCCCACTGTCCTTTCCTAATAAAATGAGGAAATTGCATCGCATTGTCTGAGTAGGTGTCATTCTATTCT
GGGGGGTGGGGTGGGGCAGGACAGCAAGGGGGAGGATTGGGAAGTCAATAGCAGGCATGCTGGGGATGCG
GTGGGCTCTATGGCTTCTGAGGCGGAAAGAACCAGCTGGGGCTCTAGGGGGTATCCCC
[124 nt withheld, positions 2789-2912]
C
[91 nt withheld, positions 2914-3004]
A
[49 nt withheld, positions 3006-3054]
CCTTTGACGTTGGAGTCCACGTTCTTT
[37 nt withheld, positions 3082-3118]
ACCCTATCTCGGTCTATTCTTTTGATTTATAAGGGATTTTGCCGATTTCGGCCTATTGGTTAAAAAATGA
GCTGATTTAACAAAAATTTAACGCGAATTAATTCTGTGGAATGTGTGTCAGTTAGGCTCAATTAGTCAGC
AACCATAGTCCCGCCCCTAACTCCGCCCATCCCGCCCCTAACTCCGCCCAGTTCCGCCCATTCTCCGCCC
CATGGCTGACTAATTTTTTTTATTTATGCAGAGGCCGAGGCCGCCTCTGCCTCTGAGCTATTCCAGAAGT
AGTGAGGAGGCTTTTTTGGAGGCCTAGGCTTTTGCAAAAAGCTCCCGGGAGCTTGTATATCCATTTTCGG
AGGTTGGGCTTCGGAATCGTTTTCCGGGACGCCGGCTGGATGATCCTCCAGCGCGGGGATCTCATGCTGG
AGTTCTTCGCCCACCCCAACTTGTTTATTGCAGCTTATAATGGTTACAAATAAAGCAATAGCATCACAAA
TTTCACAAATAAAGCATTTTTTTCACTGCATTCTAGTTGTGGTTTGTCCAAACTCATCAATGTATCTTAT
CATGTCTGTATACCGTCGACCTCTAGCTAGAGCTTGGCGTAATCATGGTCATAGCTGTTTCCTGTGTGAA
ATTGTTATCCGCTCACAATTCCACACAACATACGAGCCGGAAGCATAAAGTGTAAAGCCTGGGGTGCCTA
ATGAGTGAGCTAACTCACATTAATTGCGTTGCGCTCACTGCCCGCTTTCCAGTCGGGAAACCTGTCGTGC
CAGCTGCATTAATGAATCGGCCAACGCGCGGGGAGAGGCGGTTTGCGTATTGGGCGCTCTTCCGCTTCCT
CGCTCACTGACTCGCTGCGCTCGGTCGTTCGGCTGCGGCGAGCGGTATCAGCTCACTCAAAGGCGGTAAT
ACGGTTATCCACAGAATCAGGGGATAACGCAGGAAAGAACATGTGAGCAAAAGGCCAGCAAAAGGCCAGG
AACCGTAAAAAGGCCGCGTTGCTGGCGTTTTTCCATAGGCTCCGCCCCCCTGACGAGCATCACAAAAATC
GACGCTCAAGTCAGAGGTGGCGAAACCCGACAGGACTATAAAGATACCAGGCGTTTCCCCCTGGAAGCTC
CCTCGTGCGCTCTCCTGTTCCGACCCTGCCGCTTACCGGATACCTGTCCGCCTTTCTCCCTTCGGGAAGC
GTGGCGCTTTCTCATAGCTCACGCTGTAGGTATCTCAGTTCGGTGTAGGTCGTTCGCTCCAAGCTGGGCT
GTGTGCACGAACCCCCCGTTCAGCCCGACCGCTGCGCCTTATCCGGTAACTATCGTCTTGAGTCCAACCC
GGTAAGACACGACTTATCGCCACTGGCAGCAGCCACTGGTAACAGGATTAGCAGAGCGAGGTATGTAGGC
GGTGCTACAGAGTTCTTGAAGTGGTGGCCTAACTACGGCTACACTAGAAGAACAGTATTTGGTATCTGCG
CTCTGCTGAAGCCAGTTACCTTCGGAAAAAGAGTTGGTAGCTCTTGATCCGGCAAACAAACCACCGCTGG
TAGCGGTGGTTTTTTTGTTTGCAAGCAGCAGATTACGCGCAGAAAAAAAGGATCTCAAGAAGATCCTTTG
ATCTTTTCTACGGGGTCTGACGCTCAGTGGAACGAAAACTCACGTTAAGGGATTTTGGTCATGAGATTAT
CAAAAAGGATCTTCACCTAGATCCTTTTAAATTAAAAATGAAGTTTTAAATCAATCTAAAGTATATATGA
GTAAACTTGGTCTGACAGTTACCAATGCTTAATCAGTGAGGCACCTATCTCAGCGATCTGTCTATTTCGT
TCATCCATAGTTGCCTGACTCCCCGTCGTGTAGATAACTACGATACGGGAGGGCTTACCATCTGGCCCCA
GTGCTGCAATGATACCGCGAGATCCACGCTCACCGGCTCCAGATTTATCAGCAATAAACCAGCCAGCCGG
AAGGGCCGAGCGCAGAAGTGGTCCTGCAACTTTATCCGCCTCCATCCAGTCTATTAATTGTTGCCGGGAA
GCTAGAGTAAGTAGTTCGCCAGTTAATAGTTTGCGCAACGTTGTTGCCATTGCTACAGGCATCGTGGTGT
CACGCTCGTCGTTTGGTATGGCTTCATTCAGCTCCGGTTCCCAACGATCAAGGCGAGTTACATGATCCCC
CATGTTGTGCAAAAAAGCGGTTAGCTCCTTCGGTCCTCCGATCGTTGTCAGAAGTAAGTTGGCCGCAGTG
TTATCACTCATGGTTATGGCAGCACTGCATAATTCTCTTACTGTCATGCCATCCGTAAGATGCTTTTCTG
TGACTGGTGAGTACTCAACCAAGTCATTCTGAGAATAGTGTATGCGGCGACCGAGTTGCTCTTGCCCGGC
GTCAATACGGGATAATACCGCGCCACATAGCAGAACTTTAAAAGTGCTCATCATTGGAAAACGTTCTTCG
GGGCGAAAACTCTCAAGGATCTTACCGCTGTTGAGATCCAGTTCGATGTAACCCACTCGTGCACCCAACT
GATCTTCAGCATCTTTTACTTTCACCAGCGTTTCTGGGTGAGCAAAAACAGGAAGGCAAAATGCCGCAAA
AAAGGGAATAAGGGCGACACGGAAATGTTGAATACTCATACTCTTCCTTTTTCAATATTATTGAAGCATT
TATCAGGGTTATTGTCTCATGAGCGGATACATATTTGAATGTATTTAGAAAAATAAACAAATAGGGGTTC
CGCGCACATTTCCCCGAAAAGTGCCACCTGACGTCGACGGAT
Features (pLannotate 1.2.2; 23 found; start..end, strand, type, name):
     21..73      -  misc_feature   bom (fragment): basis of mobility region from pBR322
    228..607     +  enhancer       CMV enhancer: human cytomegalovirus immediate early enhancer
    608..811     +  promoter       CMV promoter: human cytomegalovirus (CMV) immediate early promoter
    807..840     +  LTR            5' LTR (truncated) (fragment): truncated 5' long terminal repeat (LTR) from HIV-1
    856..874     +  promoter       T7 promoter: promoter for bacteriophage T7 RNA polymerase
    900..956     +  CDS            GYPB (fragment): GLPB_PANTR - Also known as GPB. Experimental evidence at transcript level: Swiss-Prot protein existence level 2. This protein is a minor sialoglycoprotein in erythrocyte membranes. From Pan troglodytes (Chimpanzee).
   1002..1268    +  CDS            FRB*: T2098L mutant of FKBP-rapamycin binding domain of human FRAP binds synthetic ligands such as AP21967
   1284..1673    +  CDS            GYPA (fragment): GLPA_HUMAN - Also known as GPA. Experimental evidence at protein level: Swiss-Prot protein existence level 1. Glycophorin A is the major intrinsic membrane protein of the erythrocyte. The N-terminal glycosylated segment, which lies outside the erythrocyte membrane, has MN blood group receptors. Appears to be important for the function of SLC4A1 and is required for high activity of SLC4A1. May be involved in translocation of SLC4A1 to the plasma membrane. Is a receptor for influenza virus. Is a receptor for Plasmodium falciparum erythrocyte-binding antigen 175 (EBA-175); binding of EBA-175 is d
   1782..2465    +  CDS            CyOFP1: CyOFP1 is a basic (constitutively fluorescent) long stokes shift fluorescent protein published in 2016, derived from Entacmaea quadricolor. It is reported to be a very rapidly-maturing monomer with moderate acid sensitivity.
   2519..2630    +  polyA_signal   bGH poly(A) signal: bovine growth hormone polyadenylation signal
   2747..2768    +  promoter       SV40 promoter (fragment): SV40 enhancer and early promoter
   2789..3217    +  rep_origin     f1 ori (sequence partly withheld): f1 bacteriophage origin of replication; arrow indicates direction of (+) strand synthesis
   3222..3244    +  promoter       SV40 promoter (fragment): SV40 enhancer and early promoter
   3245..3436    +  promoter       SV40 promoter: SV40 early promoter
   3463..3561    +  CDS            ble (fragment): BLE_KLEPN - Experimental evidence at protein level: Swiss-Prot protein existence level 1. Binding protein with a strong affinity to the bleomycin family of antibiotics. Binds to CL990; an antimitotic-antibiotic compound. From Klebsiella pneumoniae.
   3556..3677    +  polyA_signal   SV40 poly(A) signal: SV40 polyadenylation signal
   3750..3766    -  protein_bind   lac operator: The lac repressor binds to the lac operator to inhibit transcription in E. coli. This inhibition can be relieved by adding lactose or isopropyl-β-D-thiogalactopyranoside (IPTG). lac repressor encoded by lacI
   3774..3804    -  promoter       lac promoter: promoter for the E. coli lac operon
   3819..3840    -  protein_bind   CAP binding site: CAP binding activates transcription in the presence of cAMP. E. coli catabolite activator protein
   3853..3945    -  CDS            lacI (fragment): lac repressor; lacI; The lac repressor binds to the lac operator to inhibit transcription in E. coli. This inhibition can be relieved by adding lactose or isopropyl-β-D-thiogalactopyranoside (IPTG).
   4128..4716    -  rep_origin     ori: high-copy-number ColE1/pMB1/pBR322/pUC origin of replication
   4887..5747    -  CDS            AmpR: β-lactamase; bla; confers resistance to ampicillin, carbenicillin, and related antibiotics
   5748..5852    -  promoter       AmpR promoter: bla
