[The description below was written by a language model from this plasmid's Addgene catalogue record and pLannotate feature annotations shown in this document.]
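Description:
L2116-FRB-GPA-114-RH-CyOFP1 is a mammalian expression plasmid built on a modified pcDNA3.1/Hygro(+) backbone, about 5.9 kb in total. It is propagated in E. coli from a high-copy ColE1/pUC-type origin under ampicillin selection (AmpR with its bla promoter) and also carries an f1 phage origin. The annotated sequence shows an SV40 early promoter and SV40 poly(A) signal flanking only a short fragment matched to a bleomycin-resistance protein. No intact hygromycin cassette is annotated, so the backbone modification appears to have removed a functional mammalian selection marker, which suits the plasmid mainly to transient transfection.

The payload is a single fusion open reading frame cloned between NheI and NotI, driven by the CMV enhancer/promoter and terminated by the bGH polyadenylation signal; a T7 promoter lies just upstream. The insert begins with a short glycophorin-like segment, probably the signal peptide, and an N-terminal Myc tag is recorded though not annotated. The FRB rapamycin-binding domain follows as the ectodomain; the annotation tool matched it to the T2098L variant, which the catalogue entry does not mention. Next come the human glycophorin A scaffold that anchors the chain in the membrane, a 20-residue GS linker, split NanoLuc fragment 114, an RH linker and the long-Stokes-shift orange fluorescent protein CyOFP1. The linkers and the small luciferase fragment fall in the unannotated gap between GPA and CyOFP1.

This construct encodes one chain of a rapamycin biosensor built from red blood cell membrane proteins. Presumably rapamycin brings it together with a partner chain carrying the complementary binding domain and luciferase fragment, which is not described here. Reconstituted NanoLuc then transfers energy to CyOFP1 to give a BRET readout.
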