Addgene plasmid #222883: L2116-FRB-GPA-114-RH-CyOFP1
Purpose: Biosensor chain detecting rapamycin and responding with BRET. FRB ectodomain, human Glycophorin A (GPA) scaffold, 20 GS linker, split Nanoluciferase fragment 114, RH linker, CyOFP1 protein.
Depositing lab: Joshua Leonard. Depositing organization: Northwestern University. Publication: Building Synthetic Biosensors Using Red Blood Cell Proteins. Dolberg TB, Gunnels TF, Ling T, Sarnese KA, Crispino JD, Leonard JN. ACS Synth Biol. 2024 Apr 19;13(4):1273-1289. doi: 10.1021/acssynbio.3c00754. Epub 2024 Mar 27. PubMed 38536408.
Backbone
  Vector backbone: Modified pcDNA3.1/Hygro(+)
  Backbone manufacturer: Thermo Fisher
  Backbone size w/o insert (bp): 4305
  Vector type: Mammalian Expression
Growth in bacteria
  Bacterial resistance: Ampicillin, 100 μg/mL
  Growth temperature: 37°C
  Growth strain: DH5alpha
  Copy number: High Copy
Gene/Insert
  Gene/Insert name: FRB-GPA-20GS-NanoLuc114-RH-CyOFP1
  Species: H. sapiens (human), Synthetic
  Insert size (bp): 1582
  Promoter: CMV
  Tag / fusion protein: Myc (N terminal on insert)
  Cloning method: Restriction Enzyme; 5′ cloning site NheI (not destroyed); 3′ cloning site NotI (not destroyed)
Terms and licenses: Academic/Nonprofit Terms; Industry Terms: Not Available to Industry
Depositor comments: Please visit https://doi.org/10.1101/2023.12.16.571988 for bioRxiv preprint.
How to cite: L2116-FRB-GPA-114-RH-CyOFP1 was a gift from Joshua Leonard (Addgene plasmid # 222883 ; http://n2t.net/addgene:222883 ; RRID:Addgene_222883)
